>Addgene plasmid #73327 | pMyc-C1-Cep123 (isoform 2) | depositor full sequence | sequence record 135038 | CMV seq
ATGGAACAAAAACTTATTTCTGAAGAAGATCTGCTGTACAAGTCCGGACTCAGATCTCGAGCTCAAGCTT
CGAATTCTGCAGTCGACATGGACCTAAACAATATGAATCAAAGCCTTACCCTTGAACTAAACACAATGAA
ACAAGCAATGAAAGAACTACAGTTAAAACTTAAGGGAATGGAAAAAGAGAAGAGAAAGCTCAAAGAGGCT
GAGAAGGCGTCGTCACAGGAAGTTGCTGCACCTGAATTACTTTATCTGCGAAAACAAGCTCAAGAACTGG
TGGATGAAAATGATGGATTGAAAATGACTGTCCATCGTTTGAATGTAGAACTCAGTCGATATCAGACAAA
ATTCAGGCATTTGTCCAAGGAAGAGAGCTTAAATATTGAAGGCCTCCCATCCAAGGGCCCTATACCACCC
TGGTTGTTGGATATAAAGTACCTGTCACCATTGTTGCTGGCTTATGAAGATATGATGAAAGAGAAGGACG
AGCTCAATGCCACCCTCAAGGAGGAAATGAGAATGTTTAGGATGCGAGTCCAAGAAGTGGTGAAAGAAAA
TGAAGAATTGCACCAAGAGTTAAATAAGAGTAGTGCTGTTACCAGTGAGGAATGGCGTCAGCTTCAGACT
CAAGCAAAACTGGTTTTAGAGGAAAACAAGTTGTTGCTGGAGCAGTTGGAGATTCAGCAAAGGAAAGCCA
AGGACAGCCACCAGGAGCGCCTCCAAGAAGTTTCTAAGCTGACTAAACAACTAATGCTCCTGGAGGCAAA
AACCCACGGCCAGGAAAAGGAGCTGGCGGAGAACAGGGAACAGCTGGAGATTTTACGTGCCAAATGCCAA
GAACTCAAAACACACTCGGATGGCAAAATCGCAGTGGAAGTTCATAAATCAATTGTGAATGAATTAAAAA
GCCAATTACAGAAGGAAGAAGAGAAAGAAAGGGCTGAGATGGAGGAGTTGATGGAGAAGCTGACAGTCCT
GCAAGCGCAGAAGAAGAGCCTGCTGTTAGAGAAGAACAGTTTGACAGAGCAAAACAAAGCACTGGAAGCC
GAACTTGAACGAGCACAGAAAATCAATAGGAAATCTCAAAAGAAAATTGAGGTCCTCAAAAAGCAGGTGG
AAAAAGCCATGGGGAACGAAATGTCTGCTCATCAGTACCTGGCAAACCTTGTTGGCCTGGCAGAAAATAT
AACCCAGGAACGTGACAGTCTTATGTGTTTGGCAAAATGTTTAGAAAGTGAGAAGGATGGAGTGCTTAAT
AAAGTCATAAAAAGCAACATTCGCCTGGGAAAGTTAGAGGAAAAAGTCAAGGGCTACAAGAAGCAGGCAG
CACTGAAGCTGGGGGACATCAGTCACCGTCTGCTGGAGCAGCAGGAGGACTTCGCCGGCAAGACAGCCCA
GTACCGGCAGGAGATGCGGCACCTGCACCAGGTGCTGAAGGACAAGCAGGAGGTGCTGGACCAGGCGCTG
CAGCAGAACAGAGAAATGGAAGGTGAACTTGAAGTTATTTGGGAATCTACCTTCAGGGAAAACCGAAGAA
TCCGAGAACTTCTCCAGGACACACTCACGAGGACAGGCGTGCAGGACAACCCCAGAGCTCTGGTTGCCCC
CAGCCTCAATGGCGTCTCTCAGGCAGACCTGCTGGACGGCTGCGATGTCTGCTCCTATGACCTGAAGTCT
CATGCCCCCACCTGCTAGGGATCCACCGGATCTAGATAACTGATCATAATCAGCCATACCACATTTGTAG
AGGTTTTACTTGCTTTAAAAAACCTCCCACACCTCCCCCTGAACCTGAAACATAAAATGAATGCAATTGT
TGTTGTTAACTTGTTTATTGCAGCTTATAATGGTTACAAATAAAGCAATAGCATCACAAATTTCACAAAT
AAAGCATTTTTTTCACTGCATTCTAGTTGTGGTTTGTCCAAACTCATCAATGTATCTTAACGCGTAAATT
GTAAGCGTTAATATTTTGTTAAAATTCGCGTTAAATTTTTGTTAAATCAGCTCATTTTTTAACCAATAGG
CCGAAATCGGCAAAATCCCTTATAAATCAAAAGAATAGACCGAGATAGGGT
[37 nt withheld, positions 2082-2118]
AAAGAACGTGGACTCCAACGTCAAAGG
[49 nt withheld, positions 2146-2194]
T
[91 nt withheld, positions 2196-2286]
G
[124 nt withheld, positions 2288-2411]
CAGGTGGCACTTTTCGGGGAAATGTGCGCGGAACCCCTATTTGTTTATTTTTCTAAATACATTCAAATAT
GTATCCGCTCATGAGACAATAACCCTGATAAATGCTTCAATAATATTGAAAAAGGAAGAGTCCTGAGGCG
GAAAGAACCAGCTGTGGAATGTGTGTCAGTTAGGGTGTGGAAAGTCCCCAGGCTCCCCAGCAGGCAGAAG
TATGCAAAGCATGCATCTCAATTAGTCAGCAACCAGGTGTGGAAAGTCCCCAGGCTCCCCAGCAGGCAGA
AGTATGCAAAGCATGCATCTCAATTAGTCAGCAACCATAGTCCCGCCCCTAACTCCGCCCATCCCGCCCC
TAACTCCGCCCAGTTCCGCCCATTCTCCGCCCCATGGCTGACTAATTTTTTTTATTTATGCAGAGGCCGA
GGCCGCCTCGGCCTCTGAGCTATTCCAGAAGTAGTGAGGAGGCTTTTTTGGAGGCCTAGGCTTTTGCAAA
GATCGATCAAGAGACAGGATGAGGATCGTTTCGCATGATTGAACAAGATGGATTGCACGCAGGTTCTCCG
GCCGCTTGGGTGGAGAGGCTATTCGGCTATGACTGGGCACAACAGACAATCGGCTGCTCTGATGCCGCCG
TGTTCCGGCTGTCAGCGCAGGGGCGCCCGGTTCTTTTTGTCAAGACCGACCTGTCCGGTGCCCTGAATGA
ACTGCAAGACGAGGCAGCGCGGCTATCGTGGCTGGCCACGACGGGCGTTCCTTGCGCAGCTGTGCTCGAC
GTTGTCACTGAAGCGGGAAGGGACTGGCTGCTATTGGGCGAAGTGCCGGGGCAGGATCTCCTGTCATCTC
ACCTTGCTCCTGCCGAGAAAGTATCCATCATGGCTGATGCAATGCGGCGGCTGCATACGCTTGATCCGGC
TACCTGCCCATTCGACCACCAAGCGAAACATCGCATCGAGCGAGCACGTACTCGGATGGAAGCCGGTCTT
GTCGATCAGGATGATCTGGACGAAGAGCATCAGGGGCTCGCGCCAGCCGAACTGTTCGCCAGGCTCAAGG
CGAGCATGCCCGACGGCGAGGATCTCGTCGTGACCCATGGCGATGCCTGCTTGCCGAATATCATGGTGGA
AAATGGCCGCTTTTCTGGATTCATCGACTGTGGCCGGCTGGGTGTGGCGGACCGCTATCAGGACATAGCG
TTGGCTACCCGTGATATTGCTGAAGAGCTTGGCGGCGAATGGGCTGACCGCTTCCTCGTGCTTTACGGTA
TCGCCGCTCCCGATTCGCAGCGCATCGCCTTCTATCGCCTTCTTGACGAGTTCTTCTGAGCGGGACTCTG
GGGTTCGAAATGACCGACCAAGCGACGCCCAACCTGCCATCACGAGATTTCGATTCCACCGCCGCCTTCT
ATGAAAGGTTGGGCTTCGGAATCGTTTTCCGGGACGCCGGCTGGATGATCCTCCAGCGCGGGGATCTCAT
GCTGGAGTTCTTCGCCCACCCTAGGGGGAGGCTAACTGAAACACGGAAGGAGACAATACCGGAAGGAACC
CGCGCTATGACGGCAATAAAAAGACAGAATAAAACGCACGGTGTTGGGTCGTTTGTTCATAAACGCGGGG
TTCGGTCCCAGGGCTGGCACTCTGTCGATACCCCACCGAGACCCCATTGGGGCCAATACGCCCGCGTTTC
TTCCTTTTCCCCACCCCACCCCCCAAGTTCGGGTGAAGGCCCAGGGCTCGCAGCCAACGTCGGGGCGGCA
GGCCCTGCCATAGCCTCAGGTTACTCATATATACTTTAGATTGATTTAAAACTTCATTTTTAATTTAAAA
GGATCTAGGTGAAGATCCTTTTTGATAATCTCATGACCAAAATCCCTTAACGTGAGTTTTCGTTCCACTG
AGCGTCAGACCCCGTAGAAAAGATCAAAGGATCTTCTTGAGATCCTTTTTTTCTGCGCGTAATCTGCTGC
TTGCAAACAAAAAAACCACCGCTACCAGCGGTGGTTTGTTTGCCGGATCAAGAGCTACCAACTCTTTTTC
CGAAGGTAACTGGCTTCAGCAGAGCGCAGATACCAAATACTGTCCTTCTAGTGTAGCCGTAGTTAGGCCA
CCACTTCAAGAACTCTGTAGCACCGCCTACATACCTCGCTCTGCTAATCCTGTTACCAGTGGCTGCTGCC
AGTGGCGATAAGTCGTGTCTTACCGGGTTGGACTCAAGACGATAGTTACCGGATAAGGCGCAGCGGTCGG
GCTGAACGGGGGGTTCGTGCACACAGCCCAGCTTGGAGCGAACGACCTACACCGAACTGAGATACCTACA
GCGTGAGCTATGAGAAAGCGCCACGCTTCCCGAAGGGAGAAAGGCGGACAGGTATCCGGTAAGCGGCAGG
GTCGGAACAGGAGAGCGCACGAGGGAGCTTCCAGGGGGAAACGCCTGGTATCTTTATAGTCCTGTCGGGT
TTCGCCACCTCTGACTTGAGCGTCGATTTTTGTGATGCTCGTCAGGGGGGCGGAGCCTATGGAAAAACGC
CAGCAACGCGGCCTTTTTACGGTTCCTGGCCTTTTGCTGGCCTTTTGCTCACATGTTCTTTCCTGCGTTA
TCCCCTGATTCTGTGGATAACCGTATTACCGCCATGCATTAGTTATTAATAGTAATCAATTACGGGGTCA
TTAGTTCATAGCCCATATATGGAGTTCCGCGTTACATAACTTACGGTAAATGGCCCGCCTGGCTGACCGC
CCAACGACCCCCGCCCATTGACGTCAATAATGACGTATGTTCCCATAGTAACGCCAATAGGGACTTTCCA
TTGACGTCAATGGGTGGAGTATTTACGGTAAACTGCCCACTTGGCAGTACATCAAGTGTATCATATGCCA
AGTACGCCCCCTATTGACGTCAATGACGGTAAATGGCCCGCCTGGCATTATGCCCAGTACATGACCTTAT
GGGACTTTCCTACTTGGCAGTACATCTACGTATTAGTCATCGCTATTACCATGGTGATGCGGTTTTGGCA
GTACATCAATGGGCGTGGATAGCGGTTTGACTCACGGGGATTTCCAAGTCTCCACCCCATTGACGTCAAT
GGGAGTTTGTTTTGGCACCAAAATCAACGGGACTTTCCAAAATGTCGTAACAACTCCGCCCCATTGACGC
AAATGGGCGGTAGGCGTGTACGGTGGGAGGTCTATATAAGCAGAGCTGGTTTAGTGAACCGTCAGATCCG
CTAGCGCTACCGGTCCACC
Features (pLannotate 1.2.2; 14 found; start..end, strand, type, name):
     43..87      +  misc_feature   MCS (fragment): multiple cloning site
     85..1695    +  CDS            CEP89 (fragment): CEP89_HUMAN - Also known as CCDC123. Experimental evidence at protein level: Swiss-Prot protein existence level 1. Required for ciliogenesis. Also plays a role in mitochondrial metabolism where it may modulate complex IV activity. From Homo sapiens (Human).
   1721..1805    +  CDS            large T antigen (fragment): large T antigen from SV40 (simian virus 40)
   1828..1949    +  polyA_signal   SV40 poly(A) signal: SV40 polyadenylation signal
   1983..2411    -  rep_origin     f1 ori (sequence partly withheld): f1 bacteriophage origin of replication; arrow indicates direction of (+) strand synthesis
   2438..2542    +  promoter       AmpR promoter: bla
   2544..2901    +  promoter       SV40 promoter: SV40 enhancer and early promoter
   2936..3730    +  CDS            NeoR/KanR: aminoglycoside phosphotransferase from Tn5; aph(3')-II (or nptII); confers resistance to neomycin, kanamycin, and G418 (Geneticin®)
   3751..3903    +  CDS            ble (fragment): BLE_KLEPN - Experimental evidence at protein level: Swiss-Prot protein existence level 1. Binding protein with a strong affinity to the bleomycin family of antibiotics. Binds to CL990; an antimitotic-antibiotic compound. From Klebsiella pneumoniae.
   3962..4009    +  polyA_signal   HSV TK poly(A) signal: herpes simplex virus thymidine kinase polyadenylation signal (Cole and Stacy, 1985)
   4100..4116    -  polyA_signal   bGH poly(A) signal (fragment): bovine growth hormone polyadenylation signal
   4338..4926    +  rep_origin     ori: high-copy-number ColE1/pMB1/pBR322/pUC origin of replication
   5101..5404    +  enhancer       CMV enhancer: human cytomegalovirus immediate early enhancer
   5405..5608    +  promoter       CMV promoter: human cytomegalovirus (CMV) immediate early promoter
