[The description below was written by a language model from this plasmid's Addgene catalogue record and pLannotate feature annotations shown in this document.]
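Description:
pMyc-C1-Cep123 (isoform 2) is a mammalian expression plasmid of about 5.65 kb, built on pMyc-C1, a modified Clontech C1-type vector of roughly 4 kb. It carries a 1,611 bp human cDNA encoding isoform 2 of Cep123 (also called Cep89 or CCDC123), inserted between SalI and BamHI sites that were both preserved. The CMV immediate-early enhancer and promoter drive transcription, and an SV40 polyadenylation signal lies downstream of the insert. According to the catalogue entry, a Myc epitope is fused to the N terminus of the protein. The automated feature table does not annotate the tag itself. It shows only a multiple cloning site fragment immediately upstream of the CEP89 coding region, which is where a vector-encoded tag would be expected to sit.

A high-copy ColE1/pUC-type origin supports propagation in E. coli, and an f1 origin is also present. A single NeoR/KanR (Tn5 aminoglycoside phosphotransferase) gene serves both hosts. The bacterial bla promoter expresses it for kanamycin selection, and the SV40 early promoter with an HSV TK polyadenylation signal expresses it for G418 selection of stably transfected mammalian cells. The short large T antigen, ble and bGH poly(A) fragments in the annotation are partial matches and look like backbone remnants rather than functional elements.

CEP89 is annotated as required for ciliogenesis, and the associated study describes Cep123 as a distal appendage component needed for primary cilium formation. The construct is suited to transient or stable expression of Myc-tagged Cep123 isoform 2, which can then be detected, localised or pulled down with anti-Myc antibodies.
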