Addgene plasmid #73327: pMyc-C1-Cep123 (isoform 2)
Purpose: Encodes isoform 2 of Cep123 (Cep89/CCDC123) fused to a myc tag
Depositing lab: Michel Bornens. Depositing organization: Institut Curie. Publication: Primary ciliogenesis requires the distal appendage component Cep123. Sillibourne JE, Hurbain I, Grand-Perret T, Goud B, Tran P, Bornens M. Biol Open. 2013 Apr 9;2(6):535-45. doi: 10.1242/bio.20134457. Print 2013 Jun 15. BIO20134457 PubMed 23789104.
Backbone
  Vector backbone: pMyc-C1
  Backbone manufacturer: Modified Clontech vector
  Backbone size w/o insert (bp): 4000
  Total vector size (bp): 5650
  Vector type: Mammalian Expression
  Selectable markers: Neomycin (select with G418)
Growth in bacteria
  Bacterial resistance: Kanamycin, 50 μg/mL
  Growth temperature: 37°C
  Growth strain: DH5alpha
  Copy number: High Copy
Gene/Insert
  Gene/Insert name: Cep123 (alt names: CCDC123; Cep89)
  Species: H. sapiens (human)
  Insert size (bp): 1611
  GenBank ID: NM_032816
  Entrez Gene: CEP89 (a.k.a. CCDC123, CEP123)
  Promoter: CMV
  Tag / fusion protein: Myc tag (N terminal on insert)
  Cloning method: Restriction Enzyme; 5′ cloning site Sal I (not destroyed); 3′ cloning site BamH I (not destroyed)
  Sequencing primers: 5′ CMV seq
Terms and licenses: Academic/Nonprofit Terms; Industry Terms: Not Available to Industry
How to cite: pMyc-C1-Cep123 (isoform 2) was a gift from Michel Bornens (Addgene plasmid # 73327 ; http://n2t.net/addgene:73327 ; RRID:Addgene_73327)
