>Addgene plasmid #73327 | pMyc-C1-Cep123 (isoform 2) | addgene partial sequence | sequence record 136865 | CMV-F 5'-CGCAAATGGGCGGTAGGCGTG-3'
GGTTTAGTGAACCGTCAGATCCGCTAGCGCTACCGGTCCACCATGGAACAAAAACTTATTTCTGAAGAAG
ATCTGCTGTACAAGTCCGGACTCAGATCTCGAGCTCAAGCTTCGAATTCTGCAGTCGACATGGACCTAAA
CAATATGAATCAAAGCCTTACCCTTGAACTAAACACAATGAAACAAGCAATGAAAGAACTACAGTTAAAA
CTTAAGGGAATGGAAAAAGAGAAGAGAAAGCTCAAAGAGGCTGAGAAGGCGTCGTCACAGGAAGTTGCTG
CACCTGAATTACTTTATCTGCGAAAACAAGCTCAAGAACTGGTGGATGAAAATGATGGATTGAAAATGAC
TGTCCATCGTTTGAATGTAGAACTCAGTCGATATCAGACAAAATTCAGGCATTTGTCCAAGGAAGAGAGC
TTAAATATTGAAGGCCTCCCATCCAAGGGCCCTATACCACCCTGGTTGTTGGATATAAAGTACCTGTCAC
CATTGTTGCTGGCTTATGAAGATATGATGAAAGAGAAGGACGAGCTCAATGCCACCCTCAAGGAGGAAAT
GAGAATGTTTAGGATGCGAGTCCAAGAAGTGGTGAAAGAAAATGAAGAATTGCACCAAGAGTTAAATAAG
AGTAGTGCTGTTACCAGTGAGGAATGGCGTCAGCTTCAGACTCAAGCAAAACTGGTTTTAGAGGAAAACA
AGTTGTTGCTGG
