>Addgene plasmid #73327 | pMyc-C1-Cep123 (isoform 2) | addgene partial sequence | sequence record 136866 | SV40pA-R 5'-GAAATTTGTGATGCTATTGC-3'
AACAACAATTGCATTCATTTTATGTTTCAGGTTCAGGGGGAGGTGTGGGAGGTTTTTTAAAGCAAGTAAA
ACCTCTACAAATGTGGTATGGCTGATTATGATCAGTTATCTAGATCCGGTGGATCCCTAGCAGGTGGGGG
CATGAGACTTCAGGTCATAGGAGCAGACATCGCAGCCGTCCAGCAGGTCTGCCTGAGAGACGCCATTGAG
GCTGGGGGCAACCAGAGCTCTGGGGTTGTCCTGCACGCCTGTCCTCGTGAGTGTGTCCTGGAGAAGTTCT
CGGATTCTTCGGTTTTCCCTGAAGGTAGATTCCCAAATAACTTCAAGTTCACCTTCCATTTCTCTGTTCT
GCTGCAGCGCCTGGTCCAGCACCTCCTGCTTGTCCTTCAGCACCTGGTGCAGGTGCCGCATCTCCTGCCG
GTACTGGGCTGTCTTGCCGGCGAAGTCCTCCTGCTGCTCCAGCAGACGGTGACTGATGTCCCCCAGCTTC
AGTGCTGCCTGCTTCTTGTAGCCCTTGACTTTTTCCTCTAACTTTCCCAGGCGAATGTTGCTTTTTATGA
CTTTATTAAGCACTCCATCCTTCTCACTTTCTAAACATTTTGCCAAACACATAAGACTGTCACGTTCCTG
GGTTATATTTTCTGCCAGGCCAACAAGGTTTGCCAGGTACTGATGAGCAGACATTTCGTTCCCCATGGCT
TTTTCCACCTGCTTTTTGAGGACCTCAATTTTCTTTTGAGATTTCCTATTGATTTTCTGTGCTCGTTCAA
GTTCGGCTTCCAGTGCTTTGTTTTGCTCTGTCAAACTGTTCTTCTCTAACAGCAGGCTCTTCTTCTGCGC
TT
